Addgene plasmid #46077: pEGFP-Map7emtb-Kif5bmotor
Depositing lab: Edgar Gomes. Depositing organization: INSERM, ADR Paris VI, St-Antoine. Publication: MAP and kinesin-dependent nuclear positioning is required for skeletal muscle function. Metzger T, Gache V, Xu M, Cadot B, Folker ES, Richardson BE, Gomes ER, Baylies MK. Nature. 2012 Mar 18;484(7392):120-4. doi: 10.1038/nature10914. PubMed 22425998.
Backbone
  Vector backbone: pEGFP
  Backbone manufacturer: Clontech
  Total vector size (bp): 7351
  Vector type: Mammalian Expression
  Selectable markers: Neomycin (select with G418)
Growth in bacteria
  Bacterial resistance: Kanamycin, 50 μg/mL
  Growth temperature: 37°C
  Growth strain: DH5alpha
  Copy number: High Copy
Gene/Insert
  Gene/Insert name: Kif5bmotor-Map7emtb
  Species: M. musculus (mouse)
  Insert size (bp): 2666
  Tag / fusion protein: GFP (N terminal on insert)
Terms and licenses: Academic/Nonprofit Terms; Industry Terms: Not Available to Industry
How to cite: pEGFP-Map7emtb-Kif5bmotor was a gift from Edgar Gomes (Addgene plasmid # 46077 ; http://n2t.net/addgene:46077 ; RRID:Addgene_46077)
