[The description below was written by a language model from this plasmid's Addgene catalogue record and pLannotate feature annotations shown in this document.]
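Description:
pEGFP-Map7emtb-Kif5bmotor is a 7,351 bp mammalian expression plasmid built on the Clontech pEGFP backbone. It is maintained in E. coli at high copy through a ColE1/pUC-type origin and also carries an f1 phage origin. A single NeoR/KanR (Tn5 aminoglycoside phosphotransferase) gene provides both selections. In bacteria it is driven by the bla (AmpR) promoter and confers kanamycin resistance. In mammalian cells it is driven by the SV40 enhancer/early promoter, terminated by the HSV TK polyadenylation signal, and allows G418 selection of stable transfectants. The short annotated ble, bGH poly(A) and SV40 large T antigen fragments appear to be backbone remnants rather than functional parts.

The expression cassette uses the human CMV immediate-early enhancer and promoter to drive a chimeric open reading frame, followed by an SV40 poly(A) signal. In the feature table, EGFP comes first. It is followed by a roughly 1.7 kb fragment of the kinesin-1 heavy chain KIF5B (the motor portion, per the construct name), a short stretch of residual multiple cloning site, and then a roughly 1 kb fragment of the microtubule-associated protein Map7, designated "emtb" in the name. The catalogue lists the 2,666 bp insert as mouse. The annotation tool's best match for the KIF5B segment was the human protein, which may simply reflect high conservation between the orthologues.

The product is an N-terminally GFP-tagged fusion that physically joins a Map7 fragment to a kinesin motor, and it can be followed by fluorescence in transfected cells. The associated publication concerns MAP- and kinesin-dependent nuclear positioning in skeletal muscle. This suggests the chimera was used to test whether linking the two proteins supports that process, although the record does not describe the specific experiment.
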