Features (pLannotate 1.2.2; 16 found; start..end, strand, type, name):
     61..364     +  enhancer       CMV enhancer: human cytomegalovirus immediate early enhancer
    365..568     +  promoter       CMV promoter: human cytomegalovirus (CMV) immediate early promoter
    613..1329    +  CDS            EGFP: EGFP is a basic (constitutively fluorescent) green fluorescent protein published in 1996, derived from Aequorea victoria. It is reported to be a rapidly-maturing weak dimer with moderate acid sensitivity.
   1336..3015    +  CDS            KIF5B (fragment): KINH_HUMAN - Also known as KNS, KNS1. Experimental evidence at protein level: Swiss-Prot protein existence level 1. Microtubule-dependent motor required for normal distribution of mitochondria and lysosomes. Can induce formation of neurite-like membrane protrusions in non-neuronal cells in a ZFYVE27-dependent manner (By similarity). Regulates centrosome and nuclear positioning during mitotic entry. During the G2 phase of the cell cycle in a BICD2- dependent manner, antagonizes dynein function and drives the separation of nuclei and centrosomes (PubMed:20386726). Required for anterograde axonal
   3022..3047    +  misc_feature   MCS (fragment): multiple cloning site
   3058..4014    +  CDS            Map7 (fragment): MAP7_MOUSE - Also known as Mtap7. Experimental evidence at protein level: Swiss-Prot protein existence level 1. Microtubule-stabilizing protein that may play an important role during reorganization of microtubules during polarization and differentiation of epithelial cells. Associates with microtubules in a dynamic manner. May play a role in the formation of intercellular contacts. Colocalization with TRPV4 results in the redistribution of TRPV4 toward the membrane and may link cytoskeletal microfilaments. From Mus musculus (Mouse).
   4031..4116    +  CDS            large T antigen (fragment): large T antigen from SV40 (simian virus 40)
   4139..4260    +  polyA_signal   SV40 poly(A) signal: SV40 polyadenylation signal
   4294..4722    -  rep_origin     f1 ori (sequence partly withheld): f1 bacteriophage origin of replication; arrow indicates direction of (+) strand synthesis
   4749..4853    +  promoter       AmpR promoter: bla
   4855..5212    +  promoter       SV40 promoter: SV40 enhancer and early promoter
   5247..6041    +  CDS            NeoR/KanR: aminoglycoside phosphotransferase from Tn5; aph(3')-II (or nptII); confers resistance to neomycin, kanamycin, and G418 (Geneticin®)
   6062..6214    +  CDS            ble (fragment): BLE_KLEPN - Experimental evidence at protein level: Swiss-Prot protein existence level 1. Binding protein with a strong affinity to the bleomycin family of antibiotics. Binds to CL990; an antimitotic-antibiotic compound. From Klebsiella pneumoniae.
   6273..6320    +  polyA_signal   HSV TK poly(A) signal: herpes simplex virus thymidine kinase polyadenylation signal (Cole and Stacy, 1985)
   6411..6427    -  polyA_signal   bGH poly(A) signal (fragment): bovine growth hormone polyadenylation signal
   6649..7237    +  rep_origin     ori: high-copy-number ColE1/pMB1/pBR322/pUC origin of replication
>Addgene plasmid #46077 | pEGFP-Map7emtb-Kif5bmotor | depositor full sequence | sequence record 64893 | pEGFP-Map7emtb-Kif5bmotor sequence 7351 bps
TAGTTATTAATAGTAATCAATTACGGGGTCATTAGTTCATAGCCCATATATGGAGTTCCGCGTTACATAA
CTTACGGTAAATGGCCCGCCTGGCTGACCGCCCAACGACCCCCGCCCATTGACGTCAATAATGACGTATG
TTCCCATAGTAACGCCAATAGGGACTTTCCATTGACGTCAATGGGTGGAGTATTTACGGTAAACTGCCCA
CTTGGCAGTACATCAAGTGTATCATATGCCAAGTACGCCCCCTATTGACGTCAATGACGGTAAATGGCCC
GCCTGGCATTATGCCCAGTACATGACCTTATGGGACTTTCCTACTTGGCAGTACATCTACGTATTAGTCA
TCGCTATTACCATGGTGATGCGGTTTTGGCAGTACATCAATGGGCGTGGATAGCGGTTTGACTCACGGGG
ATTTCCAAGTCTCCACCCCATTGACGTCAATGGGAGTTTGTTTTGGCACCAAAATCAACGGGACTTTCCA
AAATGTCGTAACAACTCCGCCCCATTGACGCAAATGGGCGGTAGGCGTGTACGGTGGGAGGTCTATATAA
GCAGAGCTGGTTTAGTGAACCGTCAGATCCGCTAGCGCTACCGGTCGCCACCATGGTGAGCAAGGGCGAG
GAGCTGTTCACCGGGGTGGTGCCCATCCTGGTCGAGCTGGACGGCGACGTAAACGGCCACAAGTTCAGCG
TGTCCGGCGAGGGCGAGGGCGATGCCACCTACGGCAAGCTGACCCTGAAGTTCATCTGCACCACCGGCAA
GCTGCCCGTGCCCTGGCCCACCCTCGTGACCACCCTGACCTACGGCGTGCAGTGCTTCAGCCGCTACCCC
GACCACATGAAGCAGCACGACTTCTTCAAGTCCGCCATGCCCGAAGGCTACGTCCAGGAGCGCACCATCT
TCTTCAAGGACGACGGCAACTACAAGACCCGCGCCGAGGTGAAGTTCGAGGGCGACACCCTGGTGAACCG
CATCGAGCTGAAGGGCATCGACTTCAAGGAGGACGGCAACATCCTGGGGCACAAGCTGGAGTACAACTAC
AACAGCCACAACGTCTATATCATGGCCGACAAGCAGAAGAACGGCATCAAGGTGAACTTCAAGATCCGCC
ACAACATCGAGGACGGCAGCGTGCAGCTCGCCGACCACTACCAGCAGAACACCCCCATCGGCGACGGCCC
CGTGCTGCTGCCCGACAACCACTACCTGAGCACCCAGTCCGCCCTGAGCAAAGACCCCAACGAGAAGCGC
GATCACATGGTCCTGCTGGAGTTCGTGACCGCCGCCGGGATCACTCTCGGCATGGACGAGCTGTACAAGT
CCGGAATGGCGGACCTGGCCGAGTGCAACATCAAAGTGATGTGTCGCTTCAGACCTCTCAACGAGTCTGA
AGTGAACCGCGGCGACAAGTACATCGCCAAGTTTCAGGGAGAAGACACGGTCGTGATCGCGTCCAAGCCT
TATGCATTTGATCGGGTGTTCCAGTCAAGCACATCTCAAGAGCAAGTGTATAATGACTGTGCAAAGAAGA
TTGTTAAAGATGTACTTGAAGGATATAATGGAACAATATTTGCATACGGCCAAACATCCTCTGGGAAGAC
ACACACAATGGAGGGTAAACTTCATGATCCAGAAGGCATGGGAATTATTCCAAGAATAGTGCAAGATATT
TTTAATTATATTTACTCCATGGATGAAAATTTGGAATTTCATATTAAGGTTTCATATTTTGAAATATATT
TGGATAAGATAAGGGACCTGTTAGATGTTTCAAAGACCAACCTTTCAGTTCATGAAGACAAAAACCGAGT
TCCCTATGTAAAGGGGTGCACAGAGCGTTTTGTATGTAGTCCAGATGAAGTTATGGATACCATAGATGAA
GGAAAATCCAACAGACATGTAGCAGTTACAAATATGAATGAACATAGCTCTAGGAGTCACAGTATATTTC
TTATTAATGTCAAACAAGAGAACACACAAACGGAACAAAAGCTGAGTGGAAAACTTTATCTAGTTGATTT
AGCTGGTAGTGAAAAGGTTAGTAAAACTGGAGCTGAAGGTGCTGTGCTGGATGAAGCTAAAAACATCAAC
AAGTCACTTTCTGCTCTTGGAAATGTTATTTCTGCTTTGGCTGAGGGTAGTACTTATGTTCCATATCGAG
ATAGTAAAATGACAAGAATCCTTCAAGATTCATTAGGTGGCAACTGTAGAACCACTATTGTAATTTGCTG
CTCTCCATCATCATACAATGAGTCTGAAACAAAATCTACACTCTTATTTGGCCAAAGGGCCAAAACAATT
AAGAACACAGTTTGTGTCAATGTGGAGTTAACTGCAGAACAGTGGAAAAAGAAGTATGAAAAAGAAAAAG
AAAAAAATAAGATCCTGCGGAACACTATTCAGTGGCTTGAAAATGAGCTCAACAGATGGCGTAATGGGGA
GACGGTGCCTATTGATGAACAGTTTGACAAAGAGAAAGCCAACTTGGAAGCTTTCACAGTGGATAAAGAT
ATTACTCTTACCAATGATAAACCAGCAACCGCAATTGGAGTTATAGGAAATTTTACTGATGCTGAAAGAA
GAAAGTGTGAAGAAGAAATTGCTAAATTATACAAACAGCTTGATGACAAGGATGAAGAAATTAACCAGCA
AAGTCAACTGGTAGAGAAGCTGAAGACGCAAATGTTGGATCAGGAGGAGCTTTTGGCATCTACCAGAAGG
GATCAAGACAATATGCAAGCTGAGCTGAATCGCCTTCAAGCAGAAAATGATGCCTCTAAAGAAGAAGTGA
AAGAAGTTTTACAGGCCCTAGAAGAACTTGCTGTCAATTATGATCAGAAGTCTCAGGAAGTTGAAGACAA
AACTAAGGAATATGAATTGCTTAGTGATGAATTGAATCAGAAATCGGCAACTTTAGCGAGTATAGATGCT
GAGCTTCAGAAACTTAAGGAAATGACCAACCACCAGAAAAAACGAGCAGCTGAGATGATGGCATCTTTAC
TAAAAGGTACCAGATCTCGAGCTCAAGCTTCGAATTCACTAGTGATTATGGCGGAGCAGGGAGCTGGCGG
CGACGGCCACAGGGGCGGCGACGGCGCTACGCACAGCGACCCAGCGTCTGATGGCTATAAAGTACAAGAG
AAGAGAACTGCCCCCAGCCGCCCCACTTCTACAGTTTCAGGACAAACTAGCAACCACTCAGGAAACAAAC
CAGATCCCCCACCTGTGCTACGGGTTGATGACCGGCAGCGGCTAGCCAGAGAACGCCGAGAGGAACGAGA
AAAACAGCTAGCTGCACGAGAAACCGTCTGGCTAGAGAGAGAAGAACGAGCCCGGCAGCACTATGAGAGA
CATCTGGAGGCGAGGAAGAAGAAGCTGGAGGACCAACGGCTGAAGGAGGAGCGGAGGAGGGCTGCGGTGG
AGGAGAAGCGGAGGCAGAGGCTGGAGGAGGACAAGGAGCGCCATGAAGCTGTTGTCCGACGGACGATGGA
AAGGAGCCAGAAGCCAAGGCAGAAGTCTAACCGCTGGTCCTGGGGAAGCCCTCTCCATGGGAGCTCGAGC
ATCCACAGTGGAGATCCAGACAGGCGCTCAGTTTCCACCATGAATCTTTCGAAACATGTTGATCCTGTCA
TTAGCAAGCGGCTCTCCTCCTCGTCTGCAACTTTGCTAAACTCTCCAGATAGAGCTCGCCGCCTGCAGCT
CAGCCCCTGGGAGAGCAGCGTTGTTAGCAGACTTCTGACGCCCACACATTCGTTCCTGGCCAGAAGCAAA
AGCACGGCCGCCTTGTCTGGAGACACAGTTATCCCCATTTGTCCTCGTTCAGCATCTTGCAGCCCCATCA
TCATGCCCTTCAAAGCTGCACACTCTAGAAACCCAGTGGACCGACCAAAACTCTTTGTAACACCGCCTGA
GGGCTCTGCACGAAGGAGGACCATTCATGGACTAGCGAGCCATAAAAGAGAGCGAGAAAGAGAACACGTT
CCCTTCCACGTTTCCCCGGGATCCACCGGATCTAGATAACTGATCATAATCAGCCATACCACATTTGGTA
GAGGTTTTACTTGCTTTAAAAAACCTCCCACACCTCCCCCTGAACCTGAAACATAAAATGAATGCAATTG
TTGTTGTTAACTTGTTTATTGCAGCTTATAATGGTTACAAATAAAGCAATAGCATCACAAATTTCACAAA
TAAAGCATTTTTTTCACTGCATTCTAGTTGTGGTTTGTCCAAACTCATCAATGTATCTTAACGCGTAAAT
TGTAAGCGTTAATATTTTGTTAAAATTCGCGTTAAATTTTTGTTAAATCAGCTCATTTTTTAACCAATAG
GCCGAAATCGGCAAAATCCCTTATAAATCAAAAGAATAGACCGAGATAGGGT
[37 nt withheld, positions 4393-4429]
AAAGAACGTGGACTCCAACGTCAAAGG
[49 nt withheld, positions 4457-4505]
T
[91 nt withheld, positions 4507-4597]
G
[124 nt withheld, positions 4599-4722]
CAGGTGGCACTTTTCGGGGAAATGTGCGCGGAACCCCTATTTGTTTATTTTTCTAAATACATTCAAATAT
GTATCCGCTCATGAGACAATAACCCTGATAAATGCTTCAATAATATTGAAAAAGGAAGAGTCCTGAGGCG
GAAAGAACCAGCTGTGGAATGTGTGTCAGTTAGGGTGTGGAAAGTCCCCAGGCTCCCCAGCAGGCAGAAG
TATGCAAAGCATGCATCTCAATTAGTCAGCAACCAGGTGTGGAAAGTCCCCAGGCTCCCCAGCAGGCAGA
AGTATGCAAAGCATGCATCTCAATTAGTCAGCAACCATAGTCCCGCCCCTAACTCCGCCCATCCCGCCCC
TAACTCCGCCCAGTTCCGCCCATTCTCCGCCCCATGGCTGACTAATTTTTTTTATTTATGCAGAGGCCGA
GGCCGCCTCGGCCTCTGAGCTATTCCAGAAGTAGTGAGGAGGCTTTTTTGGAGGCCTAGGCTTTTGCAAA
GATCGATCAAGAGACAGGATGAGGATCGTTTCGCATGATTGAACAAGATGGATTGCACGCAGGTTCTCCG
GCCGCTTGGGTGGAGAGGCTATTCGGCTATGACTGGGCACAACAGACAATCGGCTGCTCTGATGCCGCCG
TGTTCCGGCTGTCAGCGCAGGGGCGCCCGGTTCTTTTTGTCAAGACCGACCTGTCCGGTGCCCTGAATGA
ACTGCAAGACGAGGCAGCGCGGCTATCGTGGCTGGCCACGACGGGCGTTCCTTGCGCAGCTGTGCTCGAC
GTTGTCACTGAAGCGGGAAGGGACTGGCTGCTATTGGGCGAAGTGCCGGGGCAGGATCTCCTGTCATCTC
ACCTTGCTCCTGCCGAGAAAGTATCCATCATGGCTGATGCAATGCGGCGGCTGCATACGCTTGATCCGGC
TACCTGCCCATTCGACCACCAAGCGAAACATCGCATCGAGCGAGCACGTACTCGGATGGAAGCCGGTCTT
GTCGATCAGGATGATCTGGACGAAGAGCATCAGGGGCTCGCGCCAGCCGAACTGTTCGCCAGGCTCAAGG
CGAGCATGCCCGACGGCGAGGATCTCGTCGTGACCCATGGCGATGCCTGCTTGCCGAATATCATGGTGGA
AAATGGCCGCTTTTCTGGATTCATCGACTGTGGCCGGCTGGGTGTGGCGGACCGCTATCAGGACATAGCG
TTGGCTACCCGTGATATTGCTGAAGAGCTTGGCGGCGAATGGGCTGACCGCTTCCTCGTGCTTTACGGTA
TCGCCGCTCCCGATTCGCAGCGCATCGCCTTCTATCGCCTTCTTGACGAGTTCTTCTGAGCGGGACTCTG
GGGTTCGAAATGACCGACCAAGCGACGCCCAACCTGCCATCACGAGATTTCGATTCCACCGCCGCCTTCT
ATGAAAGGTTGGGCTTCGGAATCGTTTTCCGGGACGCCGGCTGGATGATCCTCCAGCGCGGGGATCTCAT
GCTGGAGTTCTTCGCCCACCCTAGGGGGAGGCTAACTGAAACACGGAAGGAGACAATACCGGAAGGAACC
CGCGCTATGACGGCAATAAAAAGACAGAATAAAACGCACGGTGTTGGGTCGTTTGTTCATAAACGCGGGG
TTCGGTCCCAGGGCTGGCACTCTGTCGATACCCCACCGAGACCCCATTGGGGCCAATACGCCCGCGTTTC
TTCCTTTTCCCCACCCCACCCCCCAAGTTCGGGTGAAGGCCCAGGGCTCGCAGCCAACGTCGGGGCGGCA
GGCCCTGCCATAGCCTCAGGTTACTCATATATACTTTAGATTGATTTAAAACTTCATTTTTAATTTAAAA
GGATCTAGGTGAAGATCCTTTTTGATAATCTCATGACCAAAATCCCTTAACGTGAGTTTTCGTTCCACTG
AGCGTCAGACCCCGTAGAAAAGATCAAAGGATCTTCTTGAGATCCTTTTTTTCTGCGCGTAATCTGCTGC
TTGCAAACAAAAAAACCACCGCTACCAGCGGTGGTTTGTTTGCCGGATCAAGAGCTACCAACTCTTTTTC
CGAAGGTAACTGGCTTCAGCAGAGCGCAGATACCAAATACTGTCCTTCTAGTGTAGCCGTAGTTAGGCCA
CCACTTCAAGAACTCTGTAGCACCGCCTACATACCTCGCTCTGCTAATCCTGTTACCAGTGGCTGCTGCC
AGTGGCGATAAGTCGTGTCTTACCGGGTTGGACTCAAGACGATAGTTACCGGATAAGGCGCAGCGGTCGG
GCTGAACGGGGGGTTCGTGCACACAGCCCAGCTTGGAGCGAACGACCTACACCGAACTGAGATACCTACA
GCGTGAGCTATGAGAAAGCGCCACGCTTCCCGAAGGGAGAAAGGCGGACAGGTATCCGGTAAGCGGCAGG
GTCGGAACAGGAGAGCGCACGAGGGAGCTTCCAGGGGGAAACGCCTGGTATCTTTATAGTCCTGTCGGGT
TTCGCCACCTCTGACTTGAGCGTCGATTTTTGTGATGCTCGTCAGGGGGGCGGAGCCTATGGAAAAACGC
CAGCAACGCGGCCTTTTTACGGTTCCTGGCCTTTTGCTGGCCTTTTGCTCACATGTTCTTTCCTGCGTTA
TCCCCTGATTCTGTGGATAACCGTATTACCGCCATGCAT
