>Addgene plasmid #46077 | pEGFP-Map7emtb-Kif5bmotor | addgene partial sequence | sequence record 69221 | EGFP_C
TCCGGAATGGCGGACCTGGCCGAGTGCAACATCAAAGTGATGTGTCGCTTCAGACCTCTCAACGAGTCTG
AAGTGAACCGCGGCGACAAGTACATCGCCAAGTTTCAGGGAGAAGACACGGTCGTGATCGCGTCCAAGCC
TTATGCATTTGATCGGGTGTTCCAGTCAAGCACATCTCAAGAGCAAGTGTATAATGACTGTGCAAAGAAG
ATTGTTAAAGATGTACTTGAAGGATATAATGGAACAATATTTGCATACGGCCAAACATCCTCTGGGAAGA
CACACACAATGGAGGGTAAACTTCATGATCCAGAAGGCATGGGAATTATTCCAAGAATAGTGCAAGATAT
TTTTAATTATATTTACTCCATGGATGAAAATTTGGAATTTCATATTAAGGTTTCATATTTTGAAATATAT
TTGGATAAGATAAGGGACCTGTTAGATGTTTCAAAGACCAACCTTTCAGTTCATGAAGACAAAAACCGAG
TTCCCTATGTAAAGGGGTGCACAGAGCGTTTTGTATGTAGTCCAGATGAAGTTATGGATACCATAGATGA
AGGAAAATCCAACAGACATGTAGCAGTTACAAATATGAATGAACATAGCTCTAGGAGTCACAGTATATTT
CTTATTAATGTCAAACAAGAGAACACACAAACGGAACAAAAGCTGAGTGGAAAACTTTATCTAGTTGATT
TAGCTGGTAGTGAAAAGGTTAGTAAAACTGGAGCTGAAGGTGCTGTGCTGGATGAAGCTAAAAACATCAA
CAAGTCACTTTCTGCTCTTGGAAATGTTATTTCTGCTTTGGCTGAGGGTAGTACTTATGTTCCATATCGA
GAT
