>Addgene plasmid #46077 | pEGFP-Map7emtb-Kif5bmotor | addgene partial sequence | sequence record 69222 | Kif5b-F3 5'-AATCGCCTTCAAGCAGAAAATG-3'
CAGGCCCTAGAAGAACTTGCTGTCAATTATGATCAGAAGTCTCAGGAAGTTGAAGACAAAACTAAGGAAT
ATGAATTGCTTAGTGATGAATTGAATCAGAAATCGGCAACTTTAGCGAGTATAGATGCTGAGCTTCAGAA
ACTTAAGGAAATGACCAACCACCAGAAAAAACGAGCAGCTGAGATGATGGCATCTTTACTAAAAGGTACC
AGATCTCGAGCTCAAGCTTCGAATTCACTAGTGATTATGGCGGAGCAGGGAGCTGGCGGCGACGGCCACA
GGGGCGGCGACGGCGCTACGCACAGCGACCCAGCGTCTGATGGCTATAAAGTACAAGAGAAGAGAACTGC
CCCCAGCCGCCCCACTTCTACAGTTTCAGGACAAACTAGCAACCACTCAGGAAACAAACCAGATCCCCCA
CCTGTGCTACGGGTTGATGACCGGCAGCGGCTAGCCAGAGAACGCCGAGAGGAACGAGAAAAACAGCTAG
CTGCACGAGAAACCGTCTGGCTAGAGAGAGAAGAACGAGCCCGGCAGCACTATGAGAGACATCTGGAGGC
GAGGAAGAAGAAGCTGGAGGACCAACGGCTGAAGGAGGAGCGGAGGAGGGCTGCGGTGGAGGAGAAGCGG
AGGCAGAGGCTGGAGGAGGACAAGGAGCGCCATGAAGCTGTTGTCCGACGGACGATGGAAAGGAGCCAGA
AGCCAAGGCAGAAGTCTAACCGCTGGTCCTGGGGAAGCCCTCTCCATGGGAGCTCGAGCATCCACAGTGG
AGATCCAGACAGGCGCTCAGTTTCCACCATGAATCTTTCGAAACATGTTGATCCTGTCATTAGCAAGCGG
CTCTCCTCCTCGTCTGCAACTTTGCTAAACTCTCCAGATAGAGCTCG
