>Addgene plasmid #46077 | pEGFP-Map7emtb-Kif5bmotor | addgene partial sequence | sequence record 69223 | SV40pA-R  5'-GAAATTTGTGATGCTATTGC-3'
AGTTAACAACAACAATTGCATTCATTTTATGTTTCAGGTTCAGGGGGAGGTGTGGGAGGTTTTTTAAAGC
AAGTAAAACCTCTACAAATGTGGTATGGCTGATTATGATCAGTTATCTAGATCCGGTGGATCCCGGGGAA
ACGTGGAAGGGAACGTGTTCTCTTTCTCGCTCTCTTTTATGGCTCGCTAGTCCATGAATGGTCCTCCTTC
GTGCAGAGCCCTCAGGCGGTGTTACAAAGAGTTTTGGTCGGTCCACTGGGTTTCTAGAGTGTGCAGCTTT
GAAGGGCATGATGATGGGGCTGCAAGATGCTGAACGAGGACAAATGGGGATAACTGTGTCTCCAGACAAG
GCGGCCGTGCTTTTGCTTCTGGCCAGGAACGAATGTGTGGGCGTCAGAAGTCTGCTAACAACGCTGCTCT
CCCAGGGGCTGAGCTGCAGGCGGCGAGCTCTATCTGGAGAGTTTAGCAAAGTTGCAGACGAGGAGGAGAG
CCGCTTGCTAATGACAGGATCAACATGTTTCGAAAGATTCATGGTGGAAACTGAGCGCCTGTCTGGATCT
CCACTGTGGATGCTCGAGCTCCCATGGAGAGGGCTTCCCCAGGACCAGCGGTTAGACTTCTGCCTTGGCT
TCTGGCTCCTTTCCATCGTCCGTCGGACAACAGCTTCATGGCGCTCCTTGTCCTCCTCCAGCCTCTGCCT
CCGCTTCTCCTCCACCGCAGCCCTCCTCCGCTCCTCCTTCAGCCGTTGGTCCTCCAGCTTCTTCTTCCTC
GCCTCCAGATGTCTCTCATAGTGCTGCCGGGCTCGTTCTTCTCTCTCTAGCCAGACGGTTT
